Addgene plasmid #54185: mEmerald-Moesin-N-14
Purpose: Localization: Cytoskeleton/Membrane, Excitation: 487, Emission: 509
Depositing lab: Michael Davidson.
Backbone
  Vector backbone: mEmerald-N1
  Backbone size w/o insert (bp): 4750
  Vector type: Mammalian Expression
  Selectable markers: Neomycin (select with G418)
Growth in bacteria
  Bacterial resistance: Kanamycin, 50 μg/mL
  Growth temperature: 37°C
  Growth strain: DH5alpha
  Copy number: High Copy
Gene/Insert
  Gene/Insert name: Moesin (alt name: NM_002444.2)
  Species: H. sapiens (human)
  Entrez Gene: MSN (a.k.a. HEL70, IMD50)
  Promoter: CMV
  Tag / fusion protein: mEmerald (C terminal on backbone)
  Cloning method: Unknown
  Sequencing primers: 5′ CMV-F; 3′ SV40pA-R
Terms and licenses: Academic/Nonprofit Terms; Industry Terms
Depositor comments: . Excitation = 487; Emission = 509. Localization data: Cytoskeleton/Membrane
How to cite: mEmerald-Moesin-N-14 was a gift from Michael Davidson (Addgene plasmid # 54185 ; http://n2t.net/addgene:54185 ; RRID:Addgene_54185)
