[The description below was written by a language model from this plasmid's Addgene catalogue record.]
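Description:
mEmerald-Moesin-N-14 is a mammalian expression plasmid built on the mEmerald-N1 backbone (about 4.75 kb without the insert), designed to produce human moesin fused to the green fluorescent protein mEmerald. The insert is the human MSN coding sequence, placed under control of the CMV promoter, a strong constitutive promoter widely used for transient expression in cultured mammalian cells. Because this is an "N1"-style vector, the fluorescent protein lies downstream of the cloning site, so mEmerald is attached to the C terminus of moesin. The "14" in the name probably refers to the length of the linker between the two proteins, although the record does not say so. The plasmid is propagated in E. coli as a high-copy vector under kanamycin selection, and it also carries a neomycin resistance marker, so stably transfected mammalian cells can be selected with G418. The cloning method is not recorded and no feature table is provided. Elements such as the replication origin and polyadenylation signal are therefore not itemised, although the listed 3′ sequencing primer implies an SV40 polyadenylation region.

Moesin is a member of the ezrin/radixin/moesin family, which links the cortical actin cytoskeleton to the plasma membrane. This matches the localization recorded for the fusion, cytoskeleton/membrane. mEmerald is a bright, monomeric GFP derivative, listed here with excitation at 487 nm and emission at 509 nm, so it suits standard GFP/FITC filter sets. The construct is meant as a fluorescent localization marker for imaging cortical actin–membrane structures by fluorescence microscopy in transfected mammalian cells.
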