>Addgene plasmid #54185 | mEmerald-Moesin-N-14 | depositor partial sequence | sequence record 84335 | insert sequence
ACGTCAGATCCGCTAGCGCCACCATGCCCAAAACGATCAGTGTGCGTGTGACCACCATGGATGCAGAGCT
GGAGTTTGCCATCCAGCCCAACACCACCGGGAAGCAGCTATTTGACCAGGTGGTGAAAACTATTGGCTTG
AGGGAAGTTTGGTTCTTTGGTCTGCAGTACCAGGACACTAAAGGTTTCTCCACCTGGCTGAAACTCAATA
AGAAGGTGACTGCCCAGGATGTGCGGAAGGAAAGCCCCCTGCTCTTTAAGTTCCGTGCCAAGTTCTACCC
TGAGGATGTGTCCGAGGAATTGATTCAGGACATCACTCAGCGCCTGTTCTTTCTGCAAGTGAAAGAGGGC
ATTCTCAATGATGATATTTACTGCCCGCCTGAGACCGCTGTGCTGCTGGCCTCGTATGCTGTCCAGTCTA
AGTATGGCGACTTCAATAAGGAAGTGCATAAGTCTGGCTACCTGGCCGGAGACAAGTTGCTCCCGCAGAG
AGTCCTGGAACAGCACAAACTCAACAAGGACCAGTGGGAGGAGCGGATCCAGGTGTGGCATGAGGAACAC
CGTGGCATGCTCAGGGAGGATGCTGTCCTGGAATATCTGAAGATTGCTCAAGATCTGGAGATGTATGGTG
TGAACTACTTCAGCATCAAGAACAAGAAAGGCTCAGAGCTGTGGCTGGGGGTGGATGCCCTGGGTCTCAA
CATCTATGAGCAGAATGACAGACTAACTCCCAAGATAGGCTTCCCCTGGAGTGAAATCAGGAACATCTCT
TTCAATGATAAGAAATTTGTCATCAAGCCCATTGACAAAAAAGCCCCGGACTTCGTCTTCTATGCTCCCC
GGCTGCGGATTAACAAGCGGATCTTGGCCTTGTGCATGGGGAACCATGAACTATACATGCGCCGTCGCAA
GCCTGATACCATTGAGGTGCAGCAGATGAAGGCACAGGCCCGGGAGGAGAAGCACCAGAAGCAGATGGAG
CGTGCTATGCTGGAAAATGAGAAGAAGAAGCGTGAAATGGCAGAGAAGGAGAAAGAGAAGATTGAACGGG
AGAAGGAGGAGCTGATGGAGAGGCTGAAGCAGATCGAGGAACAGACTAAGAAGGCTCAGCAAGAACTGGA
AGAACAGACCCGTAGGGCTCTGGAACTTGAGCAGGAACGGAAGCGTGCCCAGAGCGAGGCTGAAAAGCTG
GCCAAGGAGCGTCAAGAAGCTGAAGAGGCCAAGGAGGCCTTGCTGCAGGCCTCCCGGGACCAGAAAAAGA
CTCAGGAACAGCTGGCCTTGGAAATGGCAGAGCTGACAGCTCGAATCTCCCAGCTGGAGATGGCCCGACA
GAAGAAGGAGAGTGAGGCTGTGGAGTGGCAGCAGAAGGCCCAGATGGTACAGGAAGACTTGGAGAAGACC
CGTGCTGAGCTGAAGACTGCCATGAGTACACCTCATGTGGCAGAGCCTGCTGAGAATGAGCAGGATGAGC
AGGATGAGAATGGG
[270 nt withheld, positions 1485-1754]
GCATCCGGCGGTAGCGGCGGTGGCAGCGGACCGGTCGCCACCATGGTGAGCAAGGGCGAGGAGCTGTTCA
CCGGGGTGGTGCCCATCCTGGTCGAGCTGGACGGCGACGTAAACGGCCACAAGTTCAGCGTGTCCGGCGA
GGGCGAGGGCGATGCCACCTACGGCAAGCTGACCCTGAAGTTCATCTGCACCACCGGCAAGCTGCCCGTG
CCCTGGCCCACCCTCGTGACCACCTTGACCTACGGCGTGCAGTGCTTCGCCCGCTACCCCGACCACATGA
AGCAGCACGACTTCTTCAAGTCCGCCATGCCCGAAGGCTACGTCCAGGAGCGCACCATCTTCTTCAAGGA
CGACGGCAACTACAAGACCCGCGCCGAGGTGAAGTTCGAGGGCGACACCCTGGTGAACCGCATCGAGCTG
AAGGGCATCGACTTCAAGGAGGACGGCAACATCCTGGGGCACAAGCTGGAGTACAACTACAACAGCCACA
AGGTCTATATCACCGCCGACAAGCAGAAGAACGGCATCAAGGTGAACTTCAAGACCCGCCACAACATCGA
GGACGGCAGCGTGCAGCTCGCCGACCACTACCAGCAGAACACCCCCATCGGCGACGGCCCCGTGCTGCTG
CCCGACAACCACTACCTGAGCACCCAGTCCAAGCTGAGCAAAGACCCCAACGAGAAGCGCGATCACATGG
TCCTGCTGGAGTTCGTGACCGCCGCCGGGATCACTCTCGGCATGGACGAGCTGTACAAGTAAGCGGCCGC
GACTCTAGATCATAATCAGCCAT
