>Addgene plasmid #54185 | mEmerald-Moesin-N-14 | addgene partial sequence | sequence record 87792 | EGFP-N 5'-CGTCGCCGTCCAGCTCGACCAG-3'
GCTCCTCGCCCTTGCTCACCATGGTGGCGACCGGTCCGCTGCCACCGCCGCTACCGCCGGATGC
[270 nt withheld, positions 65-334]
CCCATTCTCATCCTGCTCATCCTGCTCATTCTCAGCAGGCTCTGCCACATGAGGTGTACTCATGGCAGTC
TTCAGCTCAGCACGGGTCTTCTCCAAGTCTTCCTGTACCATCTGGGCCTTCTGCTGCCACTCCACAGCCT
CACTCTCCTTCTTCTGTCGGGCCATCTCCAGCTGGGAGATTCGAGCTGTCAGCTCTGCCATTTCCAAGGC
CAGCTGTTCCTGAGTCTTTTTCTGGTCCCGGGAGGCCTGCAGCAAGGCCTCCTTGGCCTCTTCAGCTTCT
TGACGCTCCTTGGCCAGCTTTTCAGCCTCGCTCTGGGCACGCTTCCGTTCCTGCTCAAGTTCCAGAGCCC
TACGGGTCTGTTCTTCCAGTTCTTGCTGAGCCTTCTTAGTCTGTTCCTCGATCTGCTTCAGCCTCT
